>Addgene plasmid #67023 | pMRXIP VPS16-GFP | addgene partial sequence | sequence record 119383 | pMRXIP-fwd 5'-ggtggaccatcctctagact-3'
ACTGCTACACGGCGAACTGGAACCCACTCGGGGACTCTGCCTTTTACCGGAAATATGAGCTGTACAGCAT
GGACTGGGACCTGAAGGAGGAACTCAGGGATTGCCTGGTGGCTGCTGCACCCTATGGGGGCCCCATTGCA
CTGCTGAGGAACCCCTGGCGGAAGGAGAAAGCTGCTAGTGTGAGGCCAGTGCTCGATATATACTCTGCTT
CCGGCATGCCTCTGGCCAGCCTGCTGTGGAAGAGTGGACCCGTGGTGTCCCTGGGCTGGTCAGCTGAGGA
GGAGCTGCTCTGTGTGCAGGAAGATGGTGCTGTACTGGTTTATGGGCTTCATGGTGACTTCCGGAGACAC
TTCAGCATGGGCAATGAAGTGCTCCAGAACCGGGTTCTGGATGCCCGGATCTTTCACACTGAGTTTGGTT
CCGGAGTGGCCATCCTCACAGGGGCCCACCGCTTCACCCTCAGTGCCAATGTGGGTGACCTCAAACTCCG
CCGGATGCCAGAGGTGCCAGGTCTGCAAAGTGCACCCTCCTGCTGGACTGTGCTGTGCCAGGACCGAGTG
GCACACATTCTTCTGGCTGTGGGGCCTGACCTTTACCTCTTGGACCATGCAGCCTGCTCCGCAGTGACGC
CCCCTGGCCTGGCCCCAGGAGTAAGCAGCTTCCTACAGATGGCTGTCTCCTTCACCTACCGACACCTGGC
ACTCTTCACAGACACAGGCTACATCTGGATGGGGACAGCATCACTCAAGGAGAAGCTATGTGAGTTCAAC
TGCAACATCCGGGCACCTCCAAAGCAGATGGTCTGGTGCAGCCGTCCTCGTAGCAAGGAGAGGGCCGTGG
TGGTGGCCTGGGAAAGG
