>Addgene plasmid #67023 | pMRXIP VPS16-GFP | addgene partial sequence | sequence record 121911 | EGFP-N 5'-CGTCGCCGTCCAGCTCGACCAG-3'
TGGGCGGCCGCTCCTTCTTCTGGGCTTGTGCCCTGGCCCGTTGAATCTTGTCAGCTGTGGCCCCATCTGT
GGCTCCCGTGCAGTGGGACAATACGAGGCTCAGCTCAGCCTCATTCCGGTGTTCGATGGCCACATCTGCA
GCCTGAGCCACATCGCCAACAAGAAGCAAAGCCTTGACCTTCTGCTCGGGACCCACGCGGGAAGCATACT
TCTTGGCTTCGTATTTGTTATGTTGTTTCATGCAGATCTCCACAAAAGGCAGGTAGCCAATGGGTGATTT
CTTGCTCTTGGAAAACTTCTCTAGCTCTTCCCAATCTTCCAAATCTGCCAGGGCAGTCAGCTTCAGCCAC
CAGAGCCTCTTGTCAGGGATGCGGAAGTCACGTGCCAGCTGCTCTGCACGCTTGTTGTGACCGCCAAGAA
TGAGGGTGGTAACTGTGTCATGTAGAGACAGGTCTAGGAACTGGCCCCCCAGCTCGTCTTCTAGGCGCCG
CTGCAGCCGTAGGAGCCGCATTTGATCCTCTGTAGCCTTGGCTGCAAACTCATTCTTGGCCTTGTAGAAG
GCATCGGCGGCTGTCTGCAGAGCTGCTACTCGCCCCTCAATACGCTCTTCTGCAGCATAGCTGGCTCGGA
TGTGGAAGCTGCCCAATTCCTGGTGATTGTCATCCTGATTGTAAAGGTCCTTCAGCGTCTCTAGCTCCTG
ATGCTTACAGAACTGTCGGTACAAACTGAGGGCCATGGG
