[The description below was written by a language model from this plasmid's Addgene catalogue record.]
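Description:
pMRXIP VPS16-GFP is a retroviral expression plasmid of about 9.1 kb, built by inserting the human VPS16 open reading frame (about 2.5 kb) into the pMRXIP GFP-N vector, a roughly 6.6 kb backbone that the record says derives from the pMX retroviral vector family. It is maintained in E. coli as a high-copy plasmid under ampicillin selection, and it carries a puromycin marker for selecting mammalian cells after transduction. No feature table is provided, so the arrangement of viral elements such as the long terminal repeats and packaging signal, and the way the puromycin gene is linked to the insert, are not documented here. As a retroviral vector it would be expected to be packaged into particles in a suitable producer cell line and then integrated into target cells for stable expression.

The VPS16 coding sequence was cloned between EcoRI and NotI sites, both of which are retained, so that it lies upstream of the GFP supplied by the backbone, yielding VPS16 with a C-terminal GFP tag. The record lists CMV as the promoter. VPS16 (vacuolar protein sorting 16 homolog) is a subunit of the HOPS tethering complex, and the associated publication concerns the role of HOPS in autophagosome-lysosome fusion through its interaction with syntaxin 17. The construct is therefore suited to making puromycin-selected cell populations that stably express fluorescent VPS16, for example to follow its subcellular localisation by microscopy or to use the GFP tag as a handle in interaction studies, although the record does not specify the particular experiments for which it was used.
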