Addgene plasmid #67023: pMRXIP VPS16-GFP
Purpose: Human VPS16 ORF was inserted into pMRXIP GFP-N vector
Depositing lab: Noboru Mizushima. Depositing organization: The University of Tokyo. Publication: The HOPS complex mediates autophagosome-lysosome fusion through interaction with syntaxin 17. Jiang P, Nishimura T, Sakamaki Y, Itakura E, Hatta T, Natsume T, Mizushima N. Mol Biol Cell. 2014 Apr;25(8):1327-37. doi: 10.1091/mbc.E13-08-0447. Epub 2014 Feb 19. PubMed 24554770.
Backbone
  Vector backbone: pMRXIP GFP-N
  Backbone manufacturer: Dr.Shoji Yamaoka of Tokyo Medical and Dental University
  Backbone size w/o insert (bp): 6600
  Total vector size (bp): 9120
  Vector type: Retroviral
  Selectable markers: Puromycin
Growth in bacteria
  Bacterial resistance: Ampicillin, 100 μg/mL
  Growth temperature: 37°C
  Growth strain: DH5alpha
  Copy number: High Copy
Gene/Insert
  Gene/Insert name: Homo sapiens vacuolar protein sorting 16 homolog (S. cerevisiae) (VPS16)
  Species: H. sapiens (human)
  Insert size (bp): 2520
  Entrez Gene: VPS16 (a.k.a. DYT30, hVPS16)
  Promoter: CMV
  Tag / fusion protein: GFP (C terminal on backbone)
  Cloning method: Restriction Enzyme; 5′ cloning site EcoRI (not destroyed); 3′ cloning site NotI (not destroyed)
  Sequencing primers: 5′ ggtggaccatcctctagact; 3′ AAAAGACGGCAATATGGTGG
Resource information
  A portion of this plasmid was derived from a plasmid made by: It has the pMX backbone
Terms and licenses: Academic/Nonprofit Terms; Industry Terms: Not Available to Industry
How to cite: pMRXIP VPS16-GFP was a gift from Noboru Mizushima (Addgene plasmid # 67023 ; http://n2t.net/addgene:67023 ; RRID:Addgene_67023)
